>Addgene plasmid #226655 | pAM233 | addgene full sequence | sequence record 450581 | Addgene NGS Result
GACGGATCGGGAGATCTCCCGATCCCCTATGGTGCACTCTCAGTACAATCTGCTCTGATGCCGCATAGTT
AAGCCAGTATCTGCTCCCTGCTTGTGTGTTGGAGGTCGCTGAGTAGTGCGCGAGCAAAATTTAAGCTACA
ACAAGGCAAGGCTTGACCGACAATTGCATGAAGAATCTGCTTAGGGTTAGGCGTTTTGCGCTGCTTCGCG
ATGTACGGGCCAGATATACGCGTTGACATTGATTATTGACTAGTTATTAATAGTAATCAATTACGGGGTC
ATTAGTTCATAGCCCATATATGGAGTTCCGCGTTACATAACTTACGGTAAATGGCCCGCCTGGCTGACCG
CCCAACGACCCCCGCCCATTGACGTCAATAATGACGTATGTTCCCATAGTAACGCCAATAGGGACTTTCC
ATTGACGTCAATGGGTGGAGTATTTACGGTAAACTGCCCACTTGGCAGTACATCAAGTGTATCATATGCC
AAGTACGCCCCCTATTGACGTCAATGACGGTAAATGGCCCGCCTGGCATTATGCCCAGTACATGACCTTA
TGGGACTTTCCTACTTGGCAGTACATCTACGTATTAGTCATCGCTATTACCATGGTGATGCGGTTTTGGC
AGTACATCAATGGGCGTGGATAGCGGTTTGACTCACGGGGATTTCCAAGTCTCCACCCCATTGACGTCAA
TGGGAGTTTGTTTTGGCACCAAAATCAACGGGACTTTCCAAAATGTCGTAACAACTCCGCCCCATTGACG
CAAATGGGCGGTAGGCGTGTACGGTGGGAGGTCTATATAAGCAGAGCTCTCTGGCTAACTAGAGAACCCA
CTGCTTACTGGCTTATCGAAATTAATACGACTCACTATAGGGAGACCCAAGCTGGCTAGCGTTTAAACTT
AAGCTTGCGCGCGCCATGGCTTCTGGAGCCGATTCAAAAGGTGATGACCTATCAACAGCCATTCTCAAAC
AGAAGAACCGTCCCAATCGGTTAATTGTTGATGAAGCCATCAATGAGGACAACAGTGTGGTGTCCTTGTC
CCAGCCCAAGATGGATGAATTGCAGTTGTTCCGAGGTGACACAGTGTTGCTGAAAGGAAAGAAGAGACGA
GAAGCTGTTTGCATCGTCCTTTCTGATGATACTTGTTCTGATGAGAAGATTCGGATGAATAGAGTTGTTC
GGAATAACCTTCGTGTACGCCTAGGGGATGTCATCAGCATCCAGCCATGCCCTGATGTGAAGTACGGCAA
ACGTATCCATGTGCTGCCCATTGATGACACAGTGGAAGGCATTACTGGTAATCTCTTCGAGGTATACCTT
AAGCCGTACTTCCTGGAAGCGTATCGACCCATCCGGAAAGGAGACATTTTTCTTGTCCGTGGTGGGATGC
GTGCTGTGGAGTTCAAAGTGGTGGAAACAGATCCTAGCCCTTATTGCATTGTTGCTCCAGACACAGTGAT
CCACTGCGAAGGGGAGCCTATCAAACGAGAGGATGAGGAAGAGTCCTTGAATGAAGTAGGGTATGATGAC
ATTGGTGGCTGCAGGAAGCAGCTAGCTCAGATAAAGGAGATGGTGGAACTGCCCCTGAGACATCCTGCCC
TCTTTAAGGCAATTGGTGTGAAGCCTCCTAGAGGAATCCTGCTTTACGGACCTCCTGGAACAGGAAAGAC
CCTGATTGCTCGAGCTGTAGCAAATGAGACTGGAGCCTTCTTCTTCTTGATCAATGGTCCTGAGATCATG
AGCAAATTGGCTGGTGAGTCTGAGAGCAACCTTCGTAAAGCCTTTGAGGAGGCTGAGAAGAATGCTCCTG
CCATCATCTTCATTGATGAGCTAGATGCCATCGCTCCCAAAAGAGAGAAAACTCATGGCGAGGTGGAGCG
GCGCATTGTATCACAGTTGTTGACCCTCATGGATGGCCTAAAGCAGAGGGCACATGTGATTGTTATGGCA
GCAACCAACAGACCCAACAGCATTGACCCAGCTCTACGGCGATTTGGTCGCTTTGACAGGGAGGTAGATA
TTGGAATTCCTGATGCTACAGGACGCTTAGAGATTCTTCAGATCCATACCAAGAACATGAAGCTGGCAGA
TGATGTGGACCTGGAACAGGTAGCCAATGAGACTCACGGGCATGTGGGTGCTGACTTAGCAGCCCTGTGC
TCAGAGGCTGCTCTGCAAGCCATCCGCAAGAAGATGGATCTCATTGACCTAGAGGATGAGACCATTGATG
CCGAGGTCATGAACTCTCTAGCAGTTACTATGGATGACTTCCGGTGGGCCTTGAGCCAGAGTAACCCATC
AGCACTGCGGGAAACCGTGGTAGAGGTGCCACAGGTAACCTGGGAAGACATCGGGGGCCTAGAGGATGTC
AAACGTGAGCTACAGGAGCTGGTCCAGTATCCTGTGGAGCACCCAGACAAATTCCTGAAGTTTGGCATGA
CACCTTCCAAGGGAGTTCTGTTCTATGGACCTCCTGGCTGTGGGAAAACTTTGTTGGCCAAAGCCATTGC
TAATGAATGCCAGGCCAACTTCATCTCCATCAAGGGTCCTGAGCTGCTCACCATGTGGTTTGGGGAGTCT
GAGGCCAATGTCAGAGAAATCTTTGACAAGGCCCGCCAAGCTGCCCCCTGTGTGCTATTCTTTGATGAGC
TGGATTCGATTGCCAAGGCTCGTGGAGGTAACATTGGAGATGGTGGTGGGGCTGCTGACCGAGTCATCAA
CCAGATCCTGACAGAAATGGATGGCATGTCCACTAAAAAAAATGTGTTCATCATTGGCGCTACCAACCGG
CCTGACATCATTGATCCTGCCATCCTCAGACCTGGCCGTCTTGATCAGCTCATCTACATCCCACTTCCTG
ATGAGAAGTCCCGTGTTGCCATCCTCAAGGCTAACCTGCGCAAGTCCCCAGTTGCCAAGGATGTGGACTT
GGAGTTCCTGGCTAAAATGACTAATGGCTTCTCTGGAGCTGACCTGACAGAGATTTGCCAGCGTGCTTGC
AAGCTGGCCATCCGTGAATCCATCGAGAGTGAGATTAGGCGAGAACGAGAGAGGCAGACAAACCCATCAG
CCATGGAGGTAGAAGAGGATGATCCAGTGCCTGAGATCCGTCGAGATCACTTTGAAGAAGCCATGCGCTT
TGCGCGCCGTTCTGTCAGTGACAATGACATTCGGAAGTATGAGATGTTTGCCCAGACCCTTCAGCAGAGT
CGGGGCTTTGGCAGCTTCAGATTCCCTTCAGGGAACCAGGGTGGAGCTGGCCCCAGTCAGGGCAGTGGAG
GCGGCACAGGTGGCAGTGTATACACAGAAGACAATGATGATGACCTGTATGGCGATTATAAAGATGATGA
TGATAAATAATCGGATCCACTAGTCCAGTGTGGTGGAATTCTGCAGATATCCAGCACAGTGGCGGGAGGC
GGCACAGGTGGCAGTGTATACACAGAAGACAATGATGATGACCTGTATGGCGATTATAAAGATGATGATG
ATAAATAATCGGATCCACTAGTCCAGTGTGGTGGAATTCTGCAGATATCCAGCACAGTGGCGGCCGCTCG
AGTCTAGAGGGCCCGTTTAAACCCGCTGATCAGCCTCGACTGTGCCTTCTAGTTGCCAGCCATCTGTTGT
TTGCCCCTCCCCCGTGCCTTCCTTGACCCTGGAAGGTGCCACTCCCACTGTCCTTTCCTAATAAAATGAG
GAAATTGCATCGCATTGTCTGAGTAGGTGTCATTCTATTCTGGGGGGTGGGGTGGGGCAGGACAGCAAGG
GGGAGGATTGGGAAGACAATAGCAGGCATGCTGGGGATGCGGTGGGCTCTATGGCTTCTGAGGCGGAAAG
AACCAGCTGGGGCTCTAGGGGGTATCCCC
[124 nt withheld, positions 3880-4003]
C
[91 nt withheld, positions 4005-4095]
A
[49 nt withheld, positions 4097-4145]
CCTTTGACGTTGGAGTCCACGTTCTTT
[37 nt withheld, positions 4173-4209]
ACCCTATCTCGGTCTATTCTTTTGATTTATAAGGGATTTTGCCGATTTCGGCCTATTGGTTAAAAAATGA
GCTGATTTAACAAAAATTTAACGCGAATTAATTCTGTGGAATGTGTGTCAGTTAGGGTGTGGAAAGTCCC
CAGGCTCCCCAGCAGGCAGAAGTATGCAAAGCATGCATCTCAATTAGTCAGCAACCAGGTGTGGAAAGTC
CCCAGGCTCCCCAGCAGGCAGAAGTATGCAAAGCATGCATCTCAATTAGTCAGCAACCATAGTCCCGCCC
CTAACTCCGCCCATCCCGCCCCTAACTCCGCCCAGTTCCGCCCATTCTCCGCCCCATGGCTGACTAATTT
TTTTTATTTATGCAGAGGCCGAGGCCGCCTCTGCCTCTGAGCTATTCCAGAAGTAGTGAGGAGGCTTTTT
TGGAGGCCTAGGCTTTTGCAAAAAGCTCCCGGGAGCTTGTATATCCATTTTCGGATCTGATCAGCACGTG
TTGACAATTAATCATCGGCATAGTATATCGGCATAGTATAATACGACAAGGTGAGGAACTAAACCATGGC
CAAGTTGACCAGTGCCGTTCCGGTGCTCACCGCGCGCGACGTCGCCGGAGCGGTCGAGTTCTGGACCGAC
CGGCTCGGGTTCTCCCGGGACTTCGTGGAGGACGACTTCGCCGGTGTGGTCCGGGACGACGTGACCCTGT
TCATCAGCGCGGTCCAGGACCAGGTGGTGCCGGACAACACCCTGGCCTGGGTGTGGGTGCGCGGCCTGGA
CGAGCTGTACGCCGAGTGGTCGGAGGTCGTGTCCACGAACTTCCGGGACGCCTCCGGGCCGGCCATGACC
GAGATCGGCGAGCAGCCGTGGGGGCGGGAGTTCGCCCTGCGCGACCCGGCCGGCAACTGCGTGCACTTCG
TGGCCGAGGAGCAGGACTGACACGTGCTACGAGATTTCGATTCCACCGCCGCCTTCTATGAAAGGTTGGG
CTTCGGAATCGTTTTCCGGGACGCCGGCTGGATGATCCTCCAGCGCGGGGATCTCATGCTGGAGTTCTTC
GCCCACCCCAACTTGTTTATTGCAGCTTATAATGGTTACAAATAAAGCAATAGCATCACAAATTTCACAA
ATAAAGCATTTTTTTCACTGCATTCTAGTTGTGGTTTGTCCAAACTCATCAATGTATCTTATCATGTCTG
TATACCGTCGACCTCTAGCTAGAGCTTGGCGTAATCATGGTCATAGCTGTTTCCTGTGTGAAATTGTTAT
CCGCTCACAATTCCACACAACATACGAGCCGGAAGCATAAAGTGTAAAGCCTGGGGTGCCTAATGAGTGA
GCTAACTCACATTAATTGCGTTGCGCTCACTGCCCGCTTTCCAGTCGGGAAACCTGTCGTGCCAGCTGCA
TTAATGAATCGGCCAACGCGCGGGGAGAGGCGGTTTGCGTATTGGGCGCTCTTCCGCTTCCTCGCTCACT
GACTCGCTGCGCTCGGTCGTTCGGCTGCGGCGAGCGGTATCAGCTCACTCAAAGGCGGTAATACGGTTAT
CCACAGAATCAGGGGATAACGCAGGAAAGAACATGTGAGCAAAAGGCCAGCAAAAGGCCAGGAACCGTAA
AAAGGCCGCGTTGCTGGCGTTTTTCCATAGGCTCCGCCCCCCTGACGAGCATCACAAAAATCGACGCTCA
AGTCAGAGGTGGCGAAACCCGACAGGACTATAAAGATACCAGGCGTTTCCCCCTGGAAGCTCCCTCGTGC
GCTCTCCTGTTCCGACCCTGCCGCTTACCGGATACCTGTCCGCCTTTCTCCCTTCGGGAAGCGTGGCGCT
TTCTCGTAGCTCACGCTGTAGGTATCTCAGTTCGGTGTAGGTCGTTCGCTCCAAGCTGGGCTGTGTGCAC
GAACCCCCCGTTCAGCCCGACCGCTGCGCCTTATCCGGTAACTATCGTCTTGAGTCCAACCCGGTAAGAC
ACGACTTATCGCCACTGGCAGCAGCCACTGGTAACAGGATTAGCAGAGCGAGGTATGTAGGCGGTGCTAC
AGAGTTCTTGAAGTGGTGGCCTAACTACGGCTACACTAGAAGAACAGTATTTGGTATCTGCGCTCTGCTG
AAGCCAGTTACCTTCGGAAAAAGAGTTGGTAGCTCTTGATCCGGCAAACAAACCACCGCTGGTAGCGGTG
GTTTTTTTGTTTGCAAGCAGCAGATTACGCGCAGAAAAAAAGGATCTCAAGAAGATCCTTTGATCTTTTC
TACGGGGTCTGACGCTCAGTGGAACGAAAACTCACGTTAAGGGATTTTGGTCATGAGATTATCAAAAAGG
ATCTTCACCTAGATCCTTTTAAATTAAAAATGAAGTTTTAAATCAATCTAAAGTATATATGAGTAAACTT
GGTCTGACAGTTACCAATGCTTAATCAGTGAGGCACCTATCTCAGCGATCTGTCTATTTCGTTCATCCAT
AGTTGCCTGACTCCCCGTCGTGTAGATAACTACGATACGGGAGGGCTTACCATCTGGCCCCAGTGCTGCA
ATGATACCGCGAGACCCACGCTCACCGGCTCCAGATTTATCAGCAATAAACCAGCCAGCCGGAAGGGCCG
AGCGCAGAAGTGGTCCTGCAACTTTATCCGCCTCCATCCAGTCTATTAATTGTTGCCGGGAAGCTAGAGT
AAGTAGTTCGCCAGTTAATAGTTTGCGCAACGTTGTTGCCATTGCTACAGGCATCGTGGTGTCACGCTCG
TCGTTTGGTATGGCTTCATTCAGCTCCGGTTCCCAACGATCAAGGCGAGTTACATGATCCCCCATGTTGT
GCAAAAAAGCGGTTAGCTCCTTCGGTCCTCCGATCGTTGTCAGAAGTAAGTTGGCCGCAGTGTTATCACT
CATGGTTATGGCAGCACTGCATAATTCTCTTACTGTCATGCCATCCGTAAGATGCTTTTCTGTGACTGGT
GAGTACTCAACCAAGTCATTCTGAGAATAGTGTATGCGGCGACCGAGTTGCTCTTGCCCGGCGTCAATAC
GGGATAATACCGCGCCACATAGCAGAACTTTAAAAGTGCTCATCATTGGAAAACGTTCTTCGGGGCGAAA
ACTCTCAAGGATCTTACCGCTGTTGAGATCCAGTTCGATGTAACCCACTCGTGCACCCAACTGATCTTCA
GCATCTTTTACTTTCACCAGCGTTTCTGGGTGAGCAAAAACAGGAAGGCAAAATGCCGCAAAAAAGGGAA
TAAGGGCGACACGGAAATGTTGAATACTCATACTCTTCCTTTTTCAATATTATTGAAGCATTTATCAGGG
TTATTGTCTCATGAGCGGATACATATTTGAATGTATTTAGAAAAATAAACAAATAGGGGTTCCGCGCACA
TTTCCCCGAAAAGTGCCACCTGACGTC
Features (pLannotate 1.2.2; 21 found; start..end, strand, type, name):
     28..80      -  misc_feature   bom (fragment): basis of mobility region from pBR322
    235..614     +  enhancer       CMV enhancer: human cytomegalovirus immediate early enhancer
    615..818     +  promoter       CMV promoter: human cytomegalovirus (CMV) immediate early promoter
    814..847     +  LTR            5' LTR (truncated) (fragment): truncated 5' long terminal repeat (LTR) from HIV-1
    863..881     +  promoter       T7 promoter: promoter for bacteriophage T7 RNA polymerase
    926..3343    +  CDS            VCP: TERA_HUMAN - Experimental evidence at protein level: Swiss-Prot protein existence level 1. Necessary for the fragmentation of Golgi stacks during mitosis and for their reassembly after mitosis. Involved in the formation of the transitional endoplasmic reticulum (tER). The transfer of membranes from the endoplasmic reticulum to the Golgi apparatus occurs via 50-70 nm transition vesicles which derive from part-rough, part-smooth transitional elements of the endoplasmic reticulum (tER). Vesicle budding from the tER is an ATP-dependent process. The ternary complex containing UFD1, VCP and NPLOC4 b
   3610..3834    +  polyA_signal   bGH poly(A) signal: bovine growth hormone polyadenylation signal
   3838..3859    +  promoter       SV40 promoter (fragment): SV40 enhancer and early promoter
   3880..4308    +  rep_origin     f1 ori (sequence partly withheld): f1 bacteriophage origin of replication; arrow indicates direction of (+) strand synthesis
   4322..4651    +  promoter       SV40 promoter: SV40 enhancer and early promoter
   4699..4746    +  promoter       EM7 promoter: synthetic bacterial promoter&nbsp
   4765..5139    +  CDS            BleoR: antibiotic-binding protein; Sh ble from Streptoalloteichus hindustanus; confers resistance to bleomycin, phleomycin, and Zeocin™
   5149..5274    +  CDS            ble (fragment): BLE_KLEPN - Experimental evidence at protein level: Swiss-Prot protein existence level 1. Binding protein with a strong affinity to the bleomycin family of antibiotics. Binds to CL990; an antimitotic-antibiotic compound. From Klebsiella pneumoniae.
   5269..5390    +  polyA_signal   SV40 poly(A) signal: SV40 polyadenylation signal
   5463..5479    -  protein_bind   lac operator: The lac repressor binds to the lac operator to inhibit transcription in E. coli. This inhibition can be relieved by adding lactose or isopropyl-β-D-thiogalactopyranoside (IPTG). lac repressor encoded by lacI
   5487..5517    -  promoter       lac promoter: promoter for the E. coli lac operon
   5532..5553    -  protein_bind   CAP binding site: CAP binding activates transcription in the presence of cAMP. E. coli catabolite activator protein
   5566..5658    -  CDS            lacI (fragment): lac repressor; lacI; The lac repressor binds to the lac operator to inhibit transcription in E. coli. This inhibition can be relieved by adding lactose or isopropyl-β-D-thiogalactopyranoside (IPTG).
   5841..6429    -  rep_origin     ori: high-copy-number ColE1/pMB1/pBR322/pUC origin of replication
   6600..7460    -  CDS            AmpR: β-lactamase; bla; confers resistance to ampicillin, carbenicillin, and related antibiotics
   7461..7565    -  promoter       AmpR promoter: bla
