[The description below was written by a language model from this plasmid's Addgene catalogue record and pLannotate feature annotations shown in this document.]
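Description:
pAM233 is a mammalian expression plasmid built on the pcDNA3.1 backbone that encodes human VCP (also called p97, CDC48 or TERA), the AAA+ ATPase that works with cofactors such as UFD1 and NPLOC4 in processing ubiquitinated substrates. According to the catalogue entry, the protein carries a C-terminal FLAG epitope. The feature table does not annotate the tag separately, although there is unannotated sequence between the end of the VCP coding region and the polyadenylation signal where the tag and residual polylinker would lie. Transcription is driven by the human cytomegalovirus immediate-early enhancer and promoter and terminated by the bovine growth hormone poly(A) signal. A T7 promoter sits just upstream of the open reading frame and can serve for in vitro transcription or as a sequencing priming site. The short "HIV-1 5' LTR" and lacI hits are small fragment matches from automated annotation rather than functional elements.

In E. coli the plasmid is maintained through a high-copy ColE1/pUC-type origin and selected with ampicillin via the β-lactamase gene. An f1 origin is also present, which permits single-stranded DNA production. A second selection cassette places the Sh ble bleomycin/Zeocin resistance gene under both the SV40 early promoter and the bacterial EM7 promoter, followed by the SV40 poly(A) signal. This indicates a Zeocin-selectable version of pcDNA3.1 that could support selection of stably transfected mammalian cells. The construct is suited to transient or stable expression of FLAG-tagged p97 for detection or affinity purification with anti-FLAG reagents. The associated work concerns how disease-linked p97 mutations affect NPLOC4–UFD1L binding and substrate processing. The record lists no mutation for this insert, but does not explicitly describe it as wild type.
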