Addgene plasmid #226655: pAM233
Purpose: pcDNA3.1-p97-FLAG
Depositing lab: Andreas Martin. Depositing organization: University of California, Berkeley. Publication: Multisystem Proteinopathy Mutations in VCP/p97 Increase NPLOC4.UFD1L Binding and Substrate Processing. Blythe EE, Gates SN, Deshaies RJ, Martin A. Structure. 2019 Dec 3;27(12):1820-1829.e4. doi: 10.1016/j.str.2019.09.011. Epub 2019 Oct 14. PubMed 31623962.
Backbone
  Vector backbone: pcDNA3.1
  Vector type: Mammalian Expression
Growth in bacteria
  Bacterial resistance: Ampicillin, 100 μg/mL
  Growth temperature: 37°C
  Growth strain: DH5alpha
  Copy number: High Copy
Gene/Insert
  Gene/Insert name: p97
  Species: H. sapiens (human)
  Entrez Gene: VCP (a.k.a. CDC48, FTDALS6, TERA, p97)
  Tag / fusion protein: FLAG (C terminal on insert)
Terms and licenses: Academic/Nonprofit Terms; Industry Terms: Not Available to Industry
How to cite: pAM233 was a gift from Andreas Martin (Addgene plasmid # 226655 ; http://n2t.net/addgene:226655 ; RRID:Addgene_226655)
